Addgene plasmid #153136: Flag-FOXM1
Purpose: Expression of Flag tagged human FOXM1 in mammalian cells
Depositing lab: Stefan Koch. Depositing organization: Linkopings Universitet. Publication: A uniform expression library for the exploration of FOX transcription factor biology. Moparthi L, Koch S. Differentiation. 2020 Sep - Oct;115:30-36. doi: 10.1016/j.diff.2020.08.002. Epub 2020 Aug 20. PubMed 32858261.
Backbone
  Vector backbone: pCS2+ N-flag
  Backbone size w/o insert (bp): 4131
  Vector type: Mammalian Expression
Growth in bacteria
  Bacterial resistance: Ampicillin, 100 μg/mL
  Growth temperature: 37°C
  Growth strain: DH5alpha
  Copy number: High Copy
Gene/Insert
  Gene/Insert name: human FOXM1
  Species: H. sapiens (human)
  Insert size (bp): 2244
  Entrez Gene: FOXM1 (a.k.a. FKHL16, FOXM1A, FOXM1B, FOXM1C, HFH-11, HFH11, HNF-3, INS-1, MPHOSPH2, MPP-2, MPP2, PIG29, TRIDENT)
  Promoter: CMV IE94
  Tag / fusion protein: Flag (N terminal on backbone)
  Cloning method: Restriction Enzyme; 5′ cloning site EcoRI (not destroyed); 3′ cloning site XhoI (not destroyed)
  Sequencing primers: 5′ SP6; 3′ EBV-rev
Terms and licenses: Academic/Nonprofit Terms; Industry Terms: Not Available to Industry
How to cite: Flag-FOXM1 was a gift from Stefan Koch (Addgene plasmid # 153136 ; http://n2t.net/addgene:153136 ; RRID:Addgene_153136)
