[The description below was written by a language model from this plasmid's Addgene catalogue record and pLannotate feature annotations shown in this document.]
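Description:
Flag-FOXM1 is a mammalian expression plasmid built on the pCS2+ N-flag backbone and carrying the human FOXM1 coding sequence, a forkhead-box transcription factor that regulates cell-cycle genes needed for DNA replication and mitosis and also participates in the DNA damage response. The roughly 2.2 kb insert sits between EcoRI and XhoI sites, both retained, in frame with a backbone-encoded N-terminal FLAG epitope, so the protein can be detected or immunoprecipitated with anti-FLAG reagents. Transcription in mammalian cells is driven by the simian cytomegalovirus IE94 enhancer/promoter, a strong constitutive element, and transcripts are terminated by an SV40 polyadenylation signal downstream of the insert.

As is typical of the pCS2+ family, an SP6 promoter lies between the CMV IE94 promoter and the tagged open reading frame, which in principle allows in vitro synthesis of sense RNA. T7 (partial) and T3 promoters are annotated on the opposite strand downstream of the insert. In E. coli the plasmid is maintained at high copy through a ColE1/pUC-type origin and selected with ampicillin via the β-lactamase gene. An f1 origin is also present, together with leftover lac promoter/operator, lacI and lacZα fragments that are cloning-vector remnants without a role in expression. No mammalian selection marker is annotated, so the construct is suited to transient transfection. The sequenced record of about 6.4 kb matches the sum of the stated backbone and insert sizes. The plasmid belongs to a uniform library of FOX transcription factor expression constructs, intended for comparable overexpression and functional study of family members in mammalian cells.
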