Features (pLannotate 1.2.2; 16 found; start..end, strand, type, name):
     35..53      +  promoter       SP6 promoter: promoter for bacteriophage SP6 RNA polymerase
     94..110     +  CDS            FLAG (fragment): FLAG® epitope tag, followed by an enterokinase cleavage site
    139..2379    +  CDS            FOXM1: FOXM1_HUMAN - Also known as FKHL16, HFH11, MPP2, WIN. Experimental evidence at protein level: Swiss-Prot protein existence level 1. Transcriptional factor regulating the expression of cell cycle genes essential for DNA replication and mitosis. Plays a role in the control of cell proliferation. Plays also a role in DNA breaks repair participating in the DNA damage checkpoint response. From Homo sapiens (Human).
   2398..2415    -  promoter       T7 promoter (fragment): promoter for bacteriophage T7 RNA polymerase
   2420..2554    -  polyA_signal   SV40 poly(A) signal: SV40 polyadenylation signal
   2667..2685    -  promoter       T3 promoter: promoter for bacteriophage T3 RNA polymerase
   2730..2746    -  protein_bind   lac operator: The lac repressor binds to the lac operator to inhibit transcription in E. coli. This inhibition can be relieved by adding lactose or isopropyl-β-D-thiogalactopyranoside (IPTG). lac repressor encoded by lacI
   2754..2784    -  promoter       lac promoter: promoter for the E. coli lac operon
   2799..2820    -  protein_bind   CAP binding site: CAP binding activates transcription in the presence of cAMP. E. coli catabolite activator protein
   2833..2925    -  CDS            lacI (fragment): lac repressor; lacI; The lac repressor binds to the lac operator to inhibit transcription in E. coli. This inhibition can be relieved by adding lactose or isopropyl-β-D-thiogalactopyranoside (IPTG).
   3108..3696    -  rep_origin     ori: high-copy-number ColE1/pMB1/pBR322/pUC origin of replication
   3867..4727    -  CDS            AmpR: β-lactamase; bla; confers resistance to ampicillin, carbenicillin, and related antibiotics
   4728..4832    -  promoter       AmpR promoter: bla
   4885..5313    -  rep_origin     f1 ori (sequence partly withheld): f1 bacteriophage origin of replication; arrow indicates direction of (+) strand synthesis
   5318..5384    -  CDS            lacZα (fragment): LacZα fragment of β-galactosidase; lacZ fragment
   5391..6368    +  promoter       CMV IE94 promoter: enhancer/promoter region of simian cytomegalovirus major immediate early transcription unit IE94
>Addgene plasmid #153136 | Flag-FOXM1 | addgene full sequence | sequence record 299514 | Addgene NGS Result
CGCCATTCTGCCTGGGGACGTCGGAGCAAGCTTGATTTAGGTGACACTATAGAATACAAGCTACTTGTTC
TTTTTGCAGGATCAGCCACCATGGATTACAAGGACGACGACGATAAGGGATCCCATCGATTCGAATTCAA
AACTAGCCCCCGTCGGCCACTGATTCTCAAAAGACGGAGGCTGCCCCTTCCTGTTCAAAATGCCCCAAGT
GAAACATCAGAGGAGGAACCTAAGAGATCCCCTGCCCAACAGGAGTCTAATCAAGCAGAGGCCTCCAAGG
AAGTGGCAGAGTCCAACTCTTGCAAGTTTCCAGCTGGGATCAAGATTATTAACCACCCCACCATGCCCAA
CACGCAAGTAGTGGCCATCCCCAACAATGCTAATATTCACAGCATCATCACAGCACTGACTGCCAAGGGA
AAAGAGAGTGGCAGTAGTGGGCCCAACAAATTCATCCTCATCAGCTGTGGGGGAGCCCCAACTCAGCCTC
CAGGACTCCGGCCTCAAACCCAAACCAGCTATGATGCCAAAAGGACAGAAGTGACCCTGGAGACCTTGGG
ACCAAAACCTGCAGCTAGGGATGTGAATCTTCCTAGACCACCTGGAGCCCTTTGCGAGCAGAAACGGGAG
ACCTGTGCAGATGGTGAGGCAGCAGGCTGCACTATCAACAATAGCCTATCCAACATCCAGTGGCTTCGAA
AGATGAGTTCTGATGGACTGGGCTCCCGCAGCATCAAGCAAGAGATGGAGGAAAAGGAGAATTGTCACCT
GGAGCAGCGACAGGTTAAGGTTGAGGAGCCTTCGAGACCATCAGCGTCCTGGCAGAACTCTGTGTCTGAG
CGGCCACCCTACTCTTACATGGCCATGATACAATTCGCCATCAACAGCACTGAGAGGAAGCGCATGACTT
TGAAAGACATCTATACGTGGATTGAGGACCACTTTCCCTACTTTAAGCACATTGCCAAGCCAGGCTGGAA
GAACTCCATCCGCCACAACCTTTCCCTGCACGACATGTTTGTCCGGGAGACGTCTGCCAATGGCAAGGTC
TCCTTCTGGACCATTCACCCCAGTGCCAACCGCTACTTGACATTGGACCAGGTGTTTAAGCAGCAGAAAC
GACCGAATCCAGAGCTCCGCCGGAACATGACCATCAAAACCGAACTCCCCCTGGGCGCACGGCGGAAGAT
GAAGCCACTGCTACCACGGGTCAGCTCATACCTGGTACCTATCCAGTTCCCGGTGAACCAGTCACTGGTG
TTGCAGCCCTCGGTGAAGGTGCCATTGCCCCTGGCGGCTTCCCTCATGAGCTCAGAGCTTGCCCGCCATA
GCAAGCGAGTCCGCATTGCCCCCAAGGTGCTGCTAGCTGAGGAGGGGATAGCTCCTCTTTCTTCTGCAGG
ACCAGGGAAAGAGGAGAAACTCCTGTTTGGAGAAGGGTTTTCTCCTTTGCTTCCAGTTCAGACTATCAAG
GAGGAAGAAATCCAGCCTGGGGAGGAAATGCCACACTTAGCGAGACCCATCAAAGTGGAGAGCCCTCCCT
TGGAAGAGTGGCCCTCCCCGGCCCCATCTTTCAAAGAGGAATCATCTCACTCCTGGGAGGATTCGTCCCA
ATCTCCCACCCCAAGACCCAAGAAGTCCTACAGTGGGCTTAGGTCCCCAACCCGGTGTGTCTCGGAAATG
CTTGTGATTCAACACAGGGAGAGGAGGGAGAGGAGCCGGTCTCGGAGGAAACAGCATCTACTGCCTCCCT
GTGTGGATGAGCCGGAGCTGCTCTTCTCAGAGGGGCCCAGTACTTCCCGCTGGGCCGCAGAGCTCCCGTT
CCCAGCAGACTCCTCTGACCCTGCCTCCCAGCTCAGCTACTCCCAGGAAGTGGGAGGACCTTTTAAGACA
CCCATTAAGGAAACGCTGCCCATCTCCTCCACCCCGAGCAAATCTGTCCTCCCCAGAACCCCTGAATCCT
GGAGGCTCACGCCCCCAGCCAAAGTAGGGGGACTGGATTTCAGCCCAGTACAAACCCCCCAGGGTGCCTC
TGACCCCTTGCCTGACCCCCTGGGGCTGATGGATCTCAGCACCACTCCCTTGCAAAGTGCTCCCCCCCTT
GAATCACCGCAAAGGCTCCTCAGTTCAGAACCCTTAGACCTCATCTCCGTCCCCTTTGGCAACTCTTCTC
CCTCAGATATAGACGTCCCCAAGCCAGGCTCCCCGGAGCCACAGGTTTCTGGCCTTGCAGCCAATCGTTC
TCTGACAGAAGGCCTGGTCCTGGACACAATGAATGACAGCCTCAGCAAGATCCTGCTGGACATCAGCTTT
CCTGGCCTGGACGAGGACCCACTGGGCCCTGACAACATCAACTGGTCCCAGTTTATTCCTGAGCTACAGT
AGCTCGAGCCTCTAGAACTATAGTGAGTCGTATTACGTAGATCCAGACATGATAAGATACATTGATGAGT
TTGGACAAACCACAACTAGAATGCAGTGAAAAAAATGCTTTATTTGTGAAATTTGTGATGCTATTGCTTT
ATTTGTAACCATTATAAGCTGCAATAAACAAGTTAACAACAACAATTGCATTCATTTTATGTTTCAGGTT
CAGGGGGAGGTGTGGGAGGTTTTTTAATTCGCGGCCGCGGCGCCAATGCATTGGGCCCGGTACCCAGCTT
TTGTTCCCTTTAGTGAGGGTTAATTGCGCGCTTGGCGTAATCATGGTCATAGCTGTTTCCTGTGTGAAAT
TGTTATCCGCTCACAATTCCACACAACATACGAGCCGGGAGCATAAAGTGTAAAGCCTGGGGTGCCTAAT
GAGTGAGCTAACTCACATTAATTGCGTTGCGCTCACTGCCCGCTTTCCAGTCGGGAAACCTGTCGTGCCA
GCTGCATTAATGAATCGGCCAACGCGCGGGGAGAGGCGGTTTGCGTATTGGGCGCTCTTCCGCTTCCTCG
CTCACTGACTCGCTGCGCTCGGTCGTTCGGCTGCGGCGAGCGGTATCAGCTCACTCAAAGGCGGTAATAC
GGTTATCCACAGAATCAGGGGATAACGCAGGAAAGAACATGTGAGCAAAAGGCCAGCAAAAGGCCAGGAA
CCGTAAAAAGGCCGCGTTGCTGGCGTTTTTCCATAGGCTCCGCCCCCCTGACGAGCATCACAAAAATCGA
CGCTCAAGTCAGAGGTGGCGAAACCCGACAGGACTATAAAGATACCAGGCGTTTCCCCCTGGAAGCTCCC
TCGTGCGCTCTCCTGTTCCGACCCTGCCGCTTACCGGATACCTGTCCGCCTTTCTCCCTTCGGGAAGCGT
GGCGCTTTCTCATAGCTCACGCTGTAGGTATCTCAGTTCGGTGTAGGTCGTTCGCTCCAAGCTGGGCTGT
GTGCACGAACCCCCCGTTCAGCCCGACCGCTGCGCCTTATCCGGTAACTATCGTCTTGAGTCCAACCCGG
TAAGACACGACTTATCGCCACTGGCAGCAGCCACTGGTAACAGGATTAGCAGAGCGAGGTATGTAGGCGG
TGCTACAGAGTTCTTGAAGTGGTGGCCTAACTACGGCTACACTAGAAGAACAGTATTTGGTATCTGCGCT
CTGCTGAAGCCAGTTACCTTCGGAAAAAGAGTTGGTAGCTCTTGATCCGGCAAACAAACCACCGCTGGTA
GCGGTGGTTTTTTTGTTTGCAAGCAGCAGATTACGCGCAGAAAAAAAGGATCTCAAGAAGATCCTTTGAT
CTTTTCTACGGGGTCTGACGCTCAGTGGAACGAAAACTCACGTTAAGGGATTTTGGTCATGAGATTATCA
AAAAGGATCTTCACCTAGATCCTTTTAAATTAAAAATGAAGTTTTAAATCAATCTAAAGTATATATGAGT
AAACTTGGTCTGACAGTTACCAATGCTTAATCAGTGAGGCACCTATCTCAGCGATCTGTCTATTTCGTTC
ATCCATAGTTGCCTGACTCCCCGTCGTGTAGATAACTACGATACGGGAGGGCTTACCATCTGGCCCCAGT
GCTGCAATGATACCGCGAGACCCACGCTCACCGGCTCCAGATTTATCAGCAATAAACCAGCCAGCCGGAA
GGGCCGAGCGCAGAAGTGGTCCTGCAACTTTATCCGCCTCCATCCAGTCTATTAATTGTTGCCGGGAAGC
TAGAGTAAGTAGTTCGCCAGTTAATAGTTTGCGCAACGTTGTTGCCATTGCTACAGGCATCGTGGTGTCA
CGCTCGTCGTTTGGTATGGCTTCATTCAGCTCCGGTTCCCAACGATCAAGGCGAGTTACATGATCCCCCA
TGTTGTGCAAAAAAGCGGTTAGCTCCTTCGGTCCTCCGATCGTTGTCAGAAGTAAGTTGGCCGCAGTGTT
ATCACTCATGGTTATGGCAGCACTGCATAATTCTCTTACTGTCATGCCATCCGTAAGATGCTTTTCTGTG
ACTGGTGAGTACTCAACCAAGTCATTCTGAGAATAGTGTATGCGGCGACCGAGTTGCTCTTGCCCGGCGT
CAATACGGGATAATACCGCGCCACATAGCAGAACTTTAAAAGTGCTCATCATTGGAAAACGTTCTTCGGG
GCGAAAACTCTCAAGGATCTTACCGCTGTTGAGATCCAGTTCGATGTAACCCACTCGTGCACCCAACTGA
TCTTCAGCATCTTTTACTTTCACCAGCGTTTCTGGGTGAGCAAAAACAGGAAGGCAAAATGCCGCAAAAA
AGGGAATAAGGGCGACACGGAAATGTTGAATACTCATACTCTTCCTTTTTCAATATTATTGAAGCATTTA
TCAGGGTTATTGTCTCATGAGCGGATACATATTTGAATGTATTTAGAAAAATAAACAAATAGGGGTTCCG
CGCACATTTCCCCGAAAAGTGCCACCTAAATTGTAAGCGTTAATATTTTGTTAAAATTCGCGTTAAATTT
TTGTTAAATCAGCTCATTTTTTAACCAATAGGCCGAAATCGGCAAAATCCCTTATAAATCAAAAGAATAG
ACCGAGATAGGGT
[37 nt withheld, positions 4984-5020]
AAAGAACGTGGACTCCAACGTCAAAGG
[49 nt withheld, positions 5048-5096]
T
[91 nt withheld, positions 5098-5188]
G
[124 nt withheld, positions 5190-5313]
CCCATTCGCCATTCAGGCTGCGCAACTGTTGGGAAGGGCGATCGGTGCGGGCCTCTTCGCTATTACGCCA
GTCGACCGCCAATTCAATATGGCGTATATGGACTCATGCCAATTCAATATGGTGGATCTGGACCTGTGCC
AATTCAATATGGCGTATATGGACTCGTGCCAATTCAATATGGTGGATCTGGACCCCAGCCAATTCAATAT
GGCGGACTTGGCACCATGCCAATTCAATATGGCGGACCTGGCACTGTGCCAACTGGGGAGGGGTCTACTT
GGCACGGTGCCAAGTTTGAGGAGGGGTCTTGGCCCTGTGCCAAGTCCGCCATATTGAATTGGCATGGTGC
CAATAATGGCGGCCATATTGGCTATATGCCAGGATCAATATATAGGCAATATCCAATATGGCCCTATGCC
AATATGGCTATTGGCCAGGTTCAATACTATGTATTGGCCCTATGCCATATAGTATTCCATATATGGGTTT
TCCTATTGACGTAGATAGCCCCTCCCAATGGGCGGTCCCATATACCATATATGGGGCTTCCTAATACCGC
CCATAGCCACTCCCCCATTGACGTCAATGGTCTCTATATATGGTCTTTCCTATTGACGTCATATGGGCGG
TCCTATTGACGTATATGGCGCCTCCCCCATTGACGTCAATTACGGTAAATGGCCCGCCTGGCTCAATGCC
CATTGACGTCAATAGGACCACCCACCATTGACGTCAATGGGATGGCTCATTGCCCATTCATATCCGTTCT
CACGCCCCCTATTGACGTCAATGACGGTAAATGGCCCACTTGGCAGTACATCAATATCTATTAATAGTAA
CTTGGCAAGTACATTACTATTGGAAGTACGCCAGGGTACATTGGCAGTACTCCCATTGACGTCAATGGCG
GTAAATGGCCCGCGATGGCTGCCAAGTACATCCCCATTGACGTCAATGGGGAGGGGCAATGACGCAAATG
GGCGTTCCATTGACGTAAATGGGCGGTAGGCGTGCCTAATGGGAGGTCTATATAAGCAATGCTCGTTTAG
GGAAC
