>Addgene plasmid #153136 | Flag-FOXM1 | depositor partial sequence | sequence record 296332 | hFOXM1 gene sequence
ATGAAAACTAGCCCCCGTCGGCCACTGATTCTCAAAAGACGGAGGCTGCCCCTTCCTGTTCAAAATGCCC
CAAGTGAAACATCAGAGGAGGAACCTAAGAGATCCCCTGCCCAACAGGAGTCTAATCAAGCAGAGGCCTC
CAAGGAAGTGGCAGAGTCCAACTCTTGCAAGTTTCCAGCTGGGATCAAGATTATTAACCACCCCACCATG
CCCAACACGCAAGTAGTGGCCATCCCCAACAATGCTAATATTCACAGCATCATCACAGCACTGACTGCCA
AGGGAAAAGAGAGTGGCAGTAGTGGGCCCAACAAATTCATCCTCATCAGCTGTGGGGGAGCCCCAACTCA
GCCTCCAGGACTCCGGCCTCAAACCCAAACCAGCTATGATGCCAAAAGGACAGAAGTGACCCTGGAGACC
TTGGGACCAAAACCTGCAGCTAGGGATGTGAATCTTCCTAGACCACCTGGAGCCCTTTGCGAGCAGAAAC
GGGAGACCTGTGCAGATGGTGAGGCAGCAGGCTGCACTATCAACAATAGCCTATCCAACATCCAGTGGCT
TCGAAAGATGAGTTCTGATGGACTGGGCTCCCGCAGCATCAAGCAAGAGATGGAGGAAAAGGAGAATTGT
CACCTGGAGCAGCGACAGGTTAAGGTTGAGGAGCCTTCGAGACCATCAGCGTCCTGGCAGAACTCTGTGT
CTGAGCGGCCACCCTACTCTTACATGGCCATGATACAATTCGCCATCAACAGCACTGAGAGGAAGCGCAT
GACTTTGAAAGACATCTATACGTGGATTGAGGACCACTTTCCCTACTTTAAGCACATTGCCAAGCCAGGC
TGGAAGAACTCCATCCGCCACAACCTTTCCCTGCACGACATGTTTGTCCGGGAGACGTCTGCCAATGGCA
AGGTCTCCTTCTGGACCATTCACCCCAGTGCCAACCGCTACTTGACATTGGACCAGGTGTTTAAGCAGCA
GAAACGACCGAATCCAGAGCTCCGCCGGAACATGACCATCAAAACCGAACTCCCCCTGGGCGCACGGCGG
AAGATGAAGCCACTGCTACCACGGGTCAGCTCATACCTGGTACCTATCCAGTTCCCGGTGAACCAGTCAC
TGGTGTTGCAGCCCTCGGTGAAGGTGCCATTGCCCCTGGCGGCTTCCCTCATGAGCTCAGAGCTTGCCCG
CCATAGCAAGCGAGTCCGCATTGCCCCCAAGGTGCTGCTAGCTGAGGAGGGGATAGCTCCTCTTTCTTCT
GCAGGACCAGGGAAAGAGGAGAAACTCCTGTTTGGAGAAGGGTTTTCTCCTTTGCTTCCAGTTCAGACTA
TCAAGGAGGAAGAAATCCAGCCTGGGGAGGAAATGCCACACTTAGCGAGACCCATCAAAGTGGAGAGCCC
TCCCTTGGAAGAGTGGCCCTCCCCGGCCCCATCTTTCAAAGAGGAATCATCTCACTCCTGGGAGGATTCG
TCCCAATCTCCCACCCCAAGACCCAAGAAGTCCTACAGTGGGCTTAGGTCCCCAACCCGGTGTGTCTCGG
AAATGCTTGTGATTCAACACAGGGAGAGGAGGGAGAGGAGCCGGTCTCGGAGGAAACAGCATCTACTGCC
TCCCTGTGTGGATGAGCCGGAGCTGCTCTTCTCAGAGGGGCCCAGTACTTCCCGCTGGGCCGCAGAGCTC
CCGTTCCCAGCAGACTCCTCTGACCCTGCCTCCCAGCTCAGCTACTCCCAGGAAGTGGGAGGACCTTTTA
AGACACCCATTAAGGAAACGCTGCCCATCTCCTCCACCCCGAGCAAATCTGTCCTCCCCAGAACCCCTGA
ATCCTGGAGGCTCACGCCCCCAGCCAAAGTAGGGGGACTGGATTTCAGCCCAGTACAAACCCCCCAGGGT
GCCTCTGACCCCTTGCCTGACCCCCTGGGGCTGATGGATCTCAGCACCACTCCCTTGCAAAGTGCTCCCC
CCCTTGAATCACCGCAAAGGCTCCTCAGTTCAGAACCCTTAGACCTCATCTCCGTCCCCTTTGGCAACTC
TTCTCCCTCAGATATAGACGTCCCCAAGCCAGGCTCCCCGGAGCCACAGGTTTCTGGCCTTGCAGCCAAT
CGTTCTCTGACAGAAGGCCTGGTCCTGGACACAATGAATGACAGCCTCAGCAAGATCCTGCTGGACATCA
GCTTTCCTGGCCTGGACGAGGACCCACTGGGCCCTGACAACATCAACTGGTCCCAGTTTATTCCTGAGCT
ACAGTAG
